Addgene plasmid #19505: pcDNA5/FRT/TO GFP DNAJB9
Depositing lab: Harm Kampinga. Depositing organization: University Medical Center Groningen. Publication: Computational analysis of the human HSPH/HSPA/DNAJ family and cloning of a human HSPH/HSPA/DNAJ expression library. Hageman J, Kampinga HH. Cell Stress Chaperones. 2009 Jan;14(1):1-21. doi: 10.1007/s12192-008-0060-2. Epub 2008 Aug 7. PubMed 18686016.
Backbone
  Vector backbone: pcDNA5/FRT/TO
  Backbone manufacturer: Invitrogen
  Backbone size w/o insert (bp): 5137
  Vector type: Mammalian Expression
  Selectable markers: Hygromycin
Growth in bacteria
  Bacterial resistance: Ampicillin, 100 μg/mL
  Growth temperature: 37°C
  Growth strain: DH5alpha
  Copy number: High Copy
Gene/Insert
  Gene/Insert name: DNAJB9 (alt name: Mdg1, mDj7, ERdj4)
  Species: H. sapiens (human)
  Insert size (bp): 1448
  Entrez Gene: DNAJB9 (a.k.a. ERdj4, MDG-1, MDG1, MST049, MSTP049)
  Tag / fusion protein: GFP (N terminal on insert)
  Cloning method: Restriction Enzyme; 5′ cloning site NotI (not destroyed); 3′ cloning site ApaI (not destroyed)
  Sequencing primers: 5′ LNCX; 3′ BGH-rev
Terms and licenses: Academic/Nonprofit Terms; Industry Terms: Not Available to Industry
Depositor comments: Part of the HSP40 gene family Disclaimer: For cloning the various HSP genes, the Stratagene reference RNA for cDNA synthesis was used and genes were amplified from this mixture that originates from 10 different cell lines from different somatic origin and ultimately coming from 10 different individuals. This strategy was used to maximize the chance for the presence of individual HSP transcripts. Users must be aware that this mixture thus represents 20 complete haploid genomes, meaning that for each individual gene there might be polymorphisms that could potentially have functional consequences. The library was sequence verified only for the presence of the correct gene.
How to cite: pcDNA5/FRT/TO GFP DNAJB9 was a gift from Harm Kampinga (Addgene plasmid # 19505 ; http://n2t.net/addgene:19505 ; RRID:Addgene_19505)
