[The description below was written by a language model from this plasmid's Addgene catalogue record and pLannotate feature annotations shown in this document.]
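Description:
pcDNA5/FRT/TO GFP DNAJB9 is a mammalian expression plasmid built on the Invitrogen pcDNA5/FRT/TO backbone and carrying human DNAJB9 (also called ERdj4 or MDG1), a member of the HSP40/DNAJ co-chaperone family, fused at its N terminus to EGFP. In bacteria it is maintained as a high-copy plasmid through a ColE1/pUC-type origin and selected with ampicillin via the β-lactamase gene. A fragment of the f1 origin and remnants of lac regulatory sequence are also annotated in the backbone.

The EGFP–DNAJB9 open reading frame, cloned between NotI and ApaI sites, is driven by the CMV immediate-early enhancer and promoter. Short tet operator-type matches are annotated just downstream of the promoter, corresponding to the "TO" design of this backbone. In cells expressing the Tet repressor, transcription is held off until tetracycline or doxycycline is added, while in cells lacking the repressor expression is constitutive. The transcript ends at the bovine growth hormone polyadenylation signal. Downstream lies an FRT site placed directly in front of a hygromycin resistance coding sequence with an SV40 poly(A) signal; no complete promoter is annotated ahead of this marker. This fits the Flp-In arrangement, in which FLP-mediated recombination into a genomic FRT site in a suitable host line activates hygromycin resistance, giving isogenic, single-copy stable lines.

The plasmid belongs to a human HSPH/HSPA/DNAJ expression library and suits transient or inducible stable expression and fluorescence tracking of DNAJB9. The depositor cautions that the inserts were amplified from pooled reference RNA from ten cell lines, so polymorphisms may be present, and that clones were verified only for gene identity.
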