Features (pLannotate 1.2.2; 22 found; start..end, strand, type, name):
     12..728     +  CDS            EGFP: EGFP is a basic (constitutively fluorescent) green fluorescent protein published in 1996, derived from Aequorea victoria. It is reported to be a rapidly-maturing weak dimer with moderate acid sensitivity.
    789..1457    +  CDS            DNAJB9: DNJB9_HUMAN - Also known as MDG1 From Homo sapiens (Human).
   1492..1716    +  polyA_signal   bGH poly(A) signal: bovine growth hormone polyadenylation signal
   1720..1741    +  promoter       SV40 promoter (fragment): SV40 enhancer and early promoter
   1762..1995    +  rep_origin     f1 ori (fragment) (sequence partly withheld): f1 bacteriophage origin of replication; arrow indicates direction of (+) strand synthesis
   2000..2047    +  protein_bind   FRT: FLP-mediated recombination occurs in the 8-bp core sequence TCTAGAAA (Turan and Bode, 2011). FLP recombinase from the Saccharomyces cerevisiae 2μ plasmid
   2055..3077    +  CDS            HygR: aminoglycoside phosphotransferase from E. coli; aph(4)-Ia; confers resistance to hygromycin
   3087..3212    +  CDS            ble (fragment): BLE_KLEPN - Experimental evidence at protein level: Swiss-Prot protein existence level 1. Binding protein with a strong affinity to the bleomycin family of antibiotics. Binds to CL990; an antimitotic-antibiotic compound. From Klebsiella pneumoniae.
   3207..3328    +  polyA_signal   SV40 poly(A) signal: SV40 polyadenylation signal
   3401..3417    -  protein_bind   lac operator: The lac repressor binds to the lac operator to inhibit transcription in E. coli. This inhibition can be relieved by adding lactose or isopropyl-β-D-thiogalactopyranoside (IPTG). lac repressor encoded by lacI
   3425..3455    -  promoter       lac promoter: promoter for the E. coli lac operon
   3470..3491    -  protein_bind   CAP binding site: CAP binding activates transcription in the presence of cAMP. E. coli catabolite activator protein
   3504..3596    -  CDS            lacI (fragment): lac repressor; lacI; The lac repressor binds to the lac operator to inhibit transcription in E. coli. This inhibition can be relieved by adding lactose or isopropyl-β-D-thiogalactopyranoside (IPTG).
   3779..4367    -  rep_origin     ori: high-copy-number ColE1/pMB1/pBR322/pUC origin of replication
   4538..5398    -  CDS            AmpR: β-lactamase; bla; confers resistance to ampicillin, carbenicillin, and related antibiotics
   5399..5503    -  promoter       AmpR promoter: bla
   5562..5614    -  misc_feature   bom (fragment): basis of mobility region from pBR322
   5769..6148    +  enhancer       CMV enhancer: human cytomegalovirus immediate early enhancer
   6149..6352    +  promoter       CMV promoter: human cytomegalovirus (CMV) immediate early promoter
   6354..6373    +  promoter       PLtetO-1 promoter (fragment): modified phage lambda PL promoter with tet operator sites (Lutz and Bujard, 1997)
   6375..6394    +  promoter       PLtetO-1 promoter (fragment): modified phage lambda PL promoter with tet operator sites (Lutz and Bujard, 1997)
   6402..6435    +  promoter       TRE3GV promoter (fragment): 3rd-generation Tet-responsive promoter that can be activated by binding of Tet-On® 3G, optimized for retroviral and lentiviral vectors
>Addgene plasmid #19505 | pcDNA5/FRT/TO GFP DNAJB9 | depositor full sequence | sequence record 9141 | Author sequence
AGCTTGCCACCATGGTGAGCAAGGGCGAGGAGCTGTTCACCGGGGTGGTGCCCATCCTGGTCGAGCTGGA
CGGCGACGTAAACGGCCACAAGTTCAGCGTGTCCGGCGAGGGCGAGGGCGATGCCACCTACGGCAAGCTG
ACCCTGAAGTTCATCTGCACCACCGGCAAGCTGCCCGTGCCCTGGCCCACCCTCGTGACCACCCTGACCT
ACGGCGTGCAGTGCTTCAGCCGCTACCCCGACCACATGAAGCAGCACGACTTCTTCAAGTCCGCCATGCC
CGAAGGCTACGTCCAGGAGCGCACCATCTTCTTCAAGGACGACGGCAACTACAAGACCCGCGCCGAGGTG
AAGTTCGAGGGCGACACCCTGGTGAACCGCATCGAGCTGAAGGGCATCGACTTCAAGGAGGACGGCAACA
TCCTGGGGCACAAGCTGGAGTACAACTACAACAGCCACAACGTCTATATCATGGCCGACAAGCAGAAGAA
CGGCATCAAGGTGAACTTCAAGATCCGCCACAACATCGAGGACGGCAGCGTGCAGCTCGCCGACCACTAC
CAGCAGAACACCCCCATCGGCGACGGCCCCGTGCTGCTGCCCGACAACCACTACCTGAGCACCCAGTCCG
CCCTGAGCAAAGACCCCAACGAGAAGCGCGATCACATGGTCCTGCTGGAGTTCGTGACCGCCGCCGGGAT
CACTCTCGGCATGGACGAGCTGTACAAGGGATCCACTAGTCCAGTGTGGTGGAATTCTGCAGATATCCAG
CACAGTGGCGGCCGCACCATGGCTACTCCCCAGTCAATTTTCATCTTTGCAATCTGCATTTTAATGATAA
CAGAATTAATTCTGGCCTCAAAAAGCTACTATGATATCTTAGGTGTGCCAAAATCGGCATCAGAGCGCCA
AATCAAGAAGGCCTTTCACAAGTTGGCCATGAAGTACCACCCTGACAAAAATAAGAGCCCGGATGCTGAA
GCAAAATTCAGAGAGATTGCAGAAGCATATGAAACACTCTCAGATGCTAATAGACGAAAAGAGTATGATA
CACTTGGACACAGTGCTTTTACTAGTGGTAAAGGACAAAGAGGTAGTGGAAGTTCTTTTGAGCAGTCATT
TAACTTCAATTTTGATGACTTATTTAAAGACTTTGGCTTTTTTGGTCAAAACCAAAACACTGGATCCAAG
AAGCGTTTTGAAAATCATTTCCAGACACGCCAGGATGGTGGTTCCAGTAGACAAAGGCATCATTTCCAAG
AATTTTCTTTTGGAGGTGGATTATTTGATGACATGTTTGAAGATATGGAGAAAATGTTTTCTTTTAGTGG
TTTTGACTCTACCAATCAGCATACAGTACAGACTGAAAATAGATTTCATGGATCTAGCAAGCACTGCAGG
ACTGTCACTCAACGAAGAGGAAATATGGTTACTACATACACTGACTGTTCAGGACAGTAGGGGCCCGTTT
AAACCCGCTGATCAGCCTCGACTGTGCCTTCTAGTTGCCAGCCATCTGTTGTTTGCCCCTCCCCCGTGCC
TTCCTTGACCCTGGAAGGTGCCACTCCCACTGTCCTTTCCTAATAAAATGAGGAAATTGCATCGCATTGT
CTGAGTAGGTGTCATTCTATTCTGGGGGGTGGGGTGGGGCAGGACAGCAAGGGGGAGGATTGGGAAGACA
ATAGCAGGCATGCTGGGGATGCGGTGGGCTCTATGGCTTCTGAGGCGGAAAGAACCAGCTGGGGCTCTAG
GGGGTATCCCC
[124 nt withheld, positions 1762-1885]
C
[91 nt withheld, positions 1887-1977]
AGGGTGATGGTTCACGTACCTAGAAGTTCCTATTCCGAAGTTCCTATTCTCTAGAAAGTATAGGAACTTC
CTTGGCCAAAAAGCCTGAACTCACCGCGACGTCTGTCGAGAAGTTTCTGATCGAAAAGTTCGACAGCGTC
TCCGACCTGATGCAGCTCTCGGAGGGCGAAGAATCTCGTGCTTTCAGCTTCGATGTAGGAGGGCGTGGAT
ATGTCCTGCGGGTAAATAGCTGCGCCGATGGTTTCTACAAAGATCGTTATGTTTATCGGCACTTTGCATC
GGCCGCGCTCCCGATTCCGGAAGTGCTTGACATTGGGGAATTCAGCGAGAGCCTGACCTATTGCATCTCC
CGCCGTGCACAGGGTGTCACGTTGCAAGACCTGCCTGAAACCGAACTGCCCGCTGTTCTGCAGCCGGTCG
CGGAGGCCATGGATGCGATCGCTGCGGCCGATCTTAGCCAGACGAGCGGGTTCGGCCCATTCGGACCGCA
AGGAATCGGTCAATACACTACATGGCGTGATTTCATATGCGCGATTGCTGATCCCCATGTGTATCACTGG
CAAACTGTGATGGACGACACCGTCAGTGCGTCCGTCGCGCAGGCTCTCGATGAGCTGATGCTTTGGGCCG
AGGACTGCCCCGAAGTCCGGCACCTCGTGCACGCGGATTTCGGCTCCAACAATGTCCTGACGGACAATGG
CCGCATAACAGCGGTCATTGACTGGAGCGAGGCGATGTTCGGGGATTCCCAATACGAGGTCGCCAACATC
TTCTTCTGGAGGCCGTGGTTGGCTTGTATGGAGCAGCAGACGCGCTACTTCGAGCGGAGGCATCCGGAGC
TTGCAGGATCGCCGCGGCTCCGGGCGTATATGCTCCGCATTGGTCTTGACCAACTCTATCAGAGCTTGGT
TGACGGCAATTTCGATGATGCAGCTTGGGCGCAGGGTCGATGCGACGCAATCGTCCGATCCGGAGCCGGG
ACTGTCGGGCGTACACAAATCGCCCGCAGAAGCGCGGCCGTCTGGACCGATGGCTGTGTAGAAGTACTCG
CCGATAGTGGAAACCGACGCCCCAGCACTCGTCCGAGGGCAAAGGAATAGCACGTACTACGAGATTTCGA
TTCCACCGCCGCCTTCTATGAAAGGTTGGGCTTCGGAATCGTTTTCCGGGACGCCGGCTGGATGATCCTC
CAGCGCGGGGATCTCATGCTGGAGTTCTTCGCCCACCCCAACTTGTTTATTGCAGCTTATAATGGTTACA
AATAAAGCAATAGCATCACAAATTTCACAAATAAAGCATTTTTTTCACTGCATTCTAGTTGTGGTTTGTC
CAAACTCATCAATGTATCTTATCATGTCTGTATACCGTCGACCTCTAGCTAGAGCTTGGCGTAATCATGG
TCATAGCTGTTTCCTGTGTGAAATTGTTATCCGCTCACAATTCCACACAACATACGAGCCGGAAGCATAA
AGTGTAAAGCCTGGGGTGCCTAATGAGTGAGCTAACTCACATTAATTGCGTTGCGCTCACTGCCCGCTTT
CCAGTCGGGAAACCTGTCGTGCCAGCTGCATTAATGAATCGGCCAACGCGCGGGGAGAGGCGGTTTGCGT
ATTGGGCGCTCTTCCGCTTCCTCGCTCACTGACTCGCTGCGCTCGGTCGTTCGGCTGCGGCGAGCGGTAT
CAGCTCACTCAAAGGCGGTAATACGGTTATCCACAGAATCAGGGGATAACGCAGGAAAGAACATGTGAGC
AAAAGGCCAGCAAAAGGCCAGGAACCGTAAAAAGGCCGCGTTGCTGGCGTTTTTCCATAGGCTCCGCCCC
CCTGACGAGCATCACAAAAATCGACGCTCAAGTCAGAGGTGGCGAAACCCGACAGGACTATAAAGATACC
AGGCGTTTCCCCCTGGAAGCTCCCTCGTGCGCTCTCCTGTTCCGACCCTGCCGCTTACCGGATACCTGTC
CGCCTTTCTCCCTTCGGGAAGCGTGGCGCTTTCTCATAGCTCACGCTGTAGGTATCTCAGTTCGGTGTAG
GTCGTTCGCTCCAAGCTGGGCTGTGTGCACGAACCCCCCGTTCAGCCCGACCGCTGCGCCTTATCCGGTA
ACTATCGTCTTGAGTCCAACCCGGTAAGACACGACTTATCGCCACTGGCAGCAGCCACTGGTAACAGGAT
TAGCAGAGCGAGGTATGTAGGCGGTGCTACAGAGTTCTTGAAGTGGTGGCCTAACTACGGCTACACTAGA
AGAACAGTATTTGGTATCTGCGCTCTGCTGAAGCCAGTTACCTTCGGAAAAAGAGTTGGTAGCTCTTGAT
CCGGCAAACAAACCACCGCTGGTAGCGGTGGTTTTTTTGTTTGCAAGCAGCAGATTACGCGCAGAAAAAA
AGGATCTCAAGAAGATCCTTTGATCTTTTCTACGGGGTCTGACGCTCAGTGGAACGAAAACTCACGTTAA
GGGATTTTGGTCATGAGATTATCAAAAAGGATCTTCACCTAGATCCTTTTAAATTAAAAATGAAGTTTTA
AATCAATCTAAAGTATATATGAGTAAACTTGGTCTGACAGTTACCAATGCTTAATCAGTGAGGCACCTAT
CTCAGCGATCTGTCTATTTCGTTCATCCATAGTTGCCTGACTCCCCGTCGTGTAGATAACTACGATACGG
GAGGGCTTACCATCTGGCCCCAGTGCTGCAATGATACCGCGAGACCCACGCTCACCGGCTCCAGATTTAT
CAGCAATAAACCAGCCAGCCGGAAGGGCCGAGCGCAGAAGTGGTCCTGCAACTTTATCCGCCTCCATCCA
GTCTATTAATTGTTGCCGGGAAGCTAGAGTAAGTAGTTCGCCAGTTAATAGTTTGCGCAACGTTGTTGCC
ATTGCTACAGGCATCGTGGTGTCACGCTCGTCGTTTGGTATGGCTTCATTCAGCTCCGGTTCCCAACGAT
CAAGGCGAGTTACATGATCCCCCATGTTGTGCAAAAAAGCGGTTAGCTCCTTCGGTCCTCCGATCGTTGT
CAGAAGTAAGTTGGCCGCAGTGTTATCACTCATGGTTATGGCAGCACTGCATAATTCTCTTACTGTCATG
CCATCCGTAAGATGCTTTTCTGTGACTGGTGAGTACTCAACCAAGTCATTCTGAGAATAGTGTATGCGGC
GACCGAGTTGCTCTTGCCCGGCGTCAATACGGGATAATACCGCGCCACATAGCAGAACTTTAAAAGTGCT
CATCATTGGAAAACGTTCTTCGGGGCGAAAACTCTCAAGGATCTTACCGCTGTTGAGATCCAGTTCGATG
TAACCCACTCGTGCACCCAACTGATCTTCAGCATCTTTTACTTTCACCAGCGTTTCTGGGTGAGCAAAAA
CAGGAAGGCAAAATGCCGCAAAAAAGGGAATAAGGGCGACACGGAAATGTTGAATACTCATACTCTTCCT
TTTTCAATATTATTGAAGCATTTATCAGGGTTATTGTCTCATGAGCGGATACATATTTGAATGTATTTAG
AAAAATAAACAAATAGGGGTTCCGCGCACATTTCCCCGAAAAGTGCCACCTGACGTCGACGGATCGGGAG
ATCTCCCGATCCCCTATGGTGCACTCTCAGTACAATCTGCTCTGATGCCGCATAGTTAAGCCAGTATCTG
CTCCCTGCTTGTGTGTTGGAGGTCGCTGAGTAGTGCGCGAGCAAAATTTAAGCTACAACAAGGCAAGGCT
TGACCGACAATTGCATGAAGAATCTGCTTAGGGTTAGGCGTTTTGCGCTGCTTCGCGATGTACGGGCCAG
ATATACGCGTTGACATTGATTATTGACTAGTTATTAATAGTAATCAATTACGGGGTCATTAGTTCATAGC
CCATATATGGAGTTCCGCGTTACATAACTTACGGTAAATGGCCCGCCTGGCTGACCGCCCAACGACCCCC
GCCCATTGACGTCAATAATGACGTATGTTCCCATAGTAACGCCAATAGGGACTTTCCATTGACGTCAATG
GGTGGAGTATTTACGGTAAACTGCCCACTTGGCAGTACATCAAGTGTATCATATGCCAAGTACGCCCCCT
ATTGACGTCAATGACGGTAAATGGCCCGCCTGGCATTATGCCCAGTACATGACCTTATGGGACTTTCCTA
CTTGGCAGTACATCTACGTATTAGTCATCGCTATTACCATGGTGATGCGGTTTTGGCAGTACATCAATGG
GCGTGGATAGCGGTTTGACTCACGGGGATTTCCAAGTCTCCACCCCATTGACGTCAATGGGAGTTTGTTT
TGGCACCAAAATCAACGGGACTTTCCAAAATGTCGTAACAACTCCGCCCCATTGACGCAAATGGGCGGTA
GGCGTGTACGGTGGGAGGTCTATATAAGCAGAGCTCTCCCTATCAGTGATAGAGATCTCCCTATCAGTGA
TAGAGATCGTCGACGAGCTCGTTTAGTGAACCGTCAGATCGCCTGGAGACGCCATCCACGCTGTTTTGAC
CTCCATAGAAGACACCGGGACCGATCCAGCCTCCGGACTCTAGCGTTTAAACTTA
