>Addgene plasmid #19505 | pcDNA5/FRT/TO GFP DNAJB9 | addgene partial sequence | sequence record 25282 | 19505 with EGFP-C
TCGGCNTGGACGAGCTGTACAAGGGANCCACTAGTCCAGTGTGGTGGAATTCTGCAGATATCCAGCACAG
TGGCGGCCGCACCATGGCTACTCCCCAGTCAATTTTCATCTTTGCAATCTGCATTTTAATGATAACAGAG
TTAATTCTGGCCTCAAAAAGCTACTATGATATCTTAGGTGTGCCAAAATCGGCATCAGAGCGCCAAATCA
AGAAGGCCTTTCACAAGTTGGCCATGAAGTACCACCCTGACAAAAATAAGAGCCCAGATGCTGAAGCAAA
ATTCAGAGAGATTGCAGAAGCATATGAAACACTCTCAGATGCTAATAGACGAAAAGAGTATGATACACTT
GGACACAGTGCTTTTACTAGTGGTAAAGGACAAAGAGGTAGTGGAAGTTCTTTTGAGCAGTCATTTAACT
TCAATTTTGATGACTTATTTAAAGACTTTGGCTTTTTTGGTCAAAACCAAAACACTGGATCCAAGAAGCG
TTTTGAAAATCATTTCCAGACACGCCAGGATGGTGGTTCCAGTAGACAAAGGCATCATTTCCAAGAATTT
TCTTTTGGAGGTGGATTATTTGATGACATGTTTGAAGANNNNNNNNNNNNTTNNNCTTTTNGNGTTNTNN
NNNNNNNNCNNNNNNNNANACNNAANNNANTGAAAATAGATTTCATGGGANCTAGCAAGCACTGC
